>Addgene plasmid #53151 | pcDNA3.1 SIRT7_H187Y | addgene full sequence | sequence record 424653 | Addgene NGS Result
ACGTTCTTT
[37 nt withheld, positions 10-46]
ACCCTATCTCGGTCTATTCTTTTGATTTATAAGGGATTTTGCCGATTTCGGCCTATTGGTTAAAAAATGA
GCTGATTTAACAAAAATTTAACGCGAATTAATTCTGTGGAATGTGTGTCAGTTAGGGTGTGGAAAGTCCC
CAGGCTCCCCAGCAGGCAGAAGTATGCAAAGCATGCATCTCAATTAGTCAGCAACCAGGTGTGGAAAGTC
CCCAGGCTCCCCAGCAGGCAGAAGTATGCAAAGCATGCATCTCAATTAGTCAGCAACCATAGTCCCGCCC
CTAACTCCGCCCATCCCGCCCCTAACTCCGCCCAGTTCCGCCCATTCTCCGCCCCATGGCTGACTAATTT
TTTTTATTTATGCAGAGGCCGAGGCCGCCTCTGCCTCTGAGCTATTCCAGAAGTAGTGAGGAGGCTTTTT
TGGAGGCCTAGGCTTTTGCAAAAAGCTCCCGGGAGCTTGTATATCCATTTTCGGATCTGATCAAGAGACA
GGATGAGGATCGTTTCGCATGATTGAACAAGATGGATTGCACGCAGGTTCTCCGGCCGCTTGGGTGGAGA
GGCTATTCGGCTATGACTGGGCACAACAGACAATCGGCTGCTCTGATGCCGCCGTGTTCCGGCTGTCAGC
GCAGGGGCGCCCGGTTCTTTTTGTCAAGACCGACCTGTCCGGTGCCCTGAATGAACTGCAGGACGAGGCA
GCGCGGCTATCGTGGCTGGCCACGACGGGCGTTCCTTGCGCAGCTGTGCTCGACGTTGTCACTGAAGCGG
GAAGGGACTGGCTGCTATTGGGCGAAGTGCCGGGGCAGGATCTCCTGTCATCTCACCTTGCTCCTGCCGA
GAAAGTATCCATCATGGCTGATGCAATGCGGCGGCTGCATACGCTTGATCCGGCTACCTGCCCATTCGAC
CACCAAGCGAAACATCGCATCGAGCGAGCACGTACTCGGATGGAAGCCGGTCTTGTCGATCAGGATGATC
TGGACGAAGAGCATCAGGGGCTCGCGCCAGCCGAACTGTTCGCCAGGCTCAAGGCGCGCATGCCCGACGG
CGAGGATCTCGTCGTGACCCATGGCGATGCCTGCTTGCCGAATATCATGGTGGAAAATGGCCGCTTTTCT
GGATTCATCGACTGTGGCCGGCTGGGTGTGGCGGACCGCTATCAGGACATAGCGTTGGCTACCCGTGATA
TTGCTGAAGAGCTTGGCGGCGAATGGGCTGACCGCTTCCTCGTGCTTTACGGTATCGCCGCTCCCGATTC
GCAGCGCATCGCCTTCTATCGCCTTCTTGACGAGTTCTTCTGAGCGGGACTCTGGGGTTCGAAATGACCG
ACCAAGCGACGCCCAACCTGCCATCACGAGATTTCGATTCCACCGCCGCCTTCTATGAAAGGTTGGGCTT
CGGAATCGTTTTCCGGGACGCCGGCTGGATGATCCTCCAGCGCGGGGATCTCATGCTGGAGTTCTTCGCC
CACCCCAACTTGTTTATTGCAGCTTATAATGGTTACAAATAAAGCAATAGCATCACAAATTTCACAAATA
AAGCATTTTTTTCACTGCATTCTAGTTGTGGTTTGTCCAAACTCATCAATGTATCTTATCATGTCTGTAT
ACCGTCGACCTCTAGCTAGAGCTTGGCGTAATCATGGTCATAGCTGTTTCCTGTGTGAAATTGTTATCCG
CTCACAATTCCACACAACATACGAGCCGGAAGCATAAAGTGTAAAGCCTGGGGTGCCTAATGAGTGAGCT
AACTCACATTAATTGCGTTGCGCTCACTGCCCGCTTTCCAGTCGGGAAACCTGTCGTGCCAGCTGCATTA
ATGAATCGGCCAACGCGCGGGGAGAGGCGGTTTGCGTATTGGGCGCTCTTCCGCTTCCTCGCTCACTGAC
TCGCTGCGCTCGGTCGTTCGGCTGCGGCGAGCGGTATCAGCTCACTCAAAGGCGGTAATACGGTTATCCA
CAGAATCAGGGGATAACGCAGGAAAGAACATGTGAGCAAAAGGCCAGCAAAAGGCCAGGAACCGTAAAAA
GGCCGCGTTGCTGGCGTTTTTCCATAGGCTCCGCCCCCCTGACGAGCATCACAAAAATCGACGCTCAAGT
CAGAGGTGGCGAAACCCGACAGGACTATAAAGATACCAGGCGTTTCCCCCTGGAAGCTCCCTCGTGCGCT
CTCCTGTTCCGACCCTGCCGCTTACCGGATACCTGTCCGCCTTTCTCCCTTCGGGAAGCGTGGCGCTTTC
TCATAGCTCACGCTGTAGGTATCTCAGTTCGGTGTAGGTCGTTCGCTCCAAGCTGGGCTGTGTGCACGAA
CCCCCCGTTCAGCCCGACCGCTGCGCCTTATCCGGTAACTATCGTCTTGAGTCCAACCCGGTAAGACACG
ACTTATCGCCACTGGCAGCAGCCACTGGTAACAGGATTAGCAGAGCGAGGTATGTAGGCGGTGCTACAGA
GTTCTTGAAGTGGTGGCCTAACTACGGCTACACTAGAAGAACAGTATTTGGTATCTGCGCTCTGCTGAAG
CCAGTTACCTTCGGAAAAAGAGTTGGTAGCTCTTGATCCGGCAAACAAACCACCGCTGGTAGCGGTGGTT
TTTTTGTTTGCAAGCAGCAGATTACGCGCAGAAAAAAAGGATCTCAAGAAGATCCTTTGATCTTTTCTAC
GGGGTCTGACGCTCAGTGGAACGAAAACTCACGTTAAGGGATTTTGGTCATGAGATTATCAAAAAGGATC
TTCACCTAGATCCTTTTAAATTAAAAATGAAGTTTTAAATCAATCTAAAGTATATATGAGTAAACTTGGT
CTGACAGTTACCAATGCTTAATCAGTGAGGCACCTATCTCAGCGATCTGTCTATTTCGTTCATCCATAGT
TGCCTGACTCCCCGTCGTGTAGATAACTACGATACGGGAGGGCTTACCATCTGGCCCCAGTGCTGCAATG
ATACCGCGAGACCCACGCTCACCGGCTCCAGATTTATCAGCAATAAACCAGCCAGCCGGAAGGGCCGAGC
GCAGAAGTGGTCCTGCAACTTTATCCGCCTCCATCCAGTCTATTAATTGTTGCCGGGAAGCTAGAGTAAG
TAGTTCGCCAGTTAATAGTTTGCGCAACGTTGTTGCCATTGCTACAGGCATCGTGGTGTCACGCTCGTCG
TTTGGTATGGCTTCATTCAGCTCCGGTTCCCAACGATCAAGGCGAGTTACATGATCCCCCATGTTGTGCA
AAAAAGCGGTTAGCTCCTTCGGTCCTCCGATCGTTGTCAGAAGTAAGTTGGCCGCAGTGTTATCACTCAT
GGTTATGGCAGCACTGCATAATTCTCTTACTGTCATGCCATCCGTAAGATGCTTTTCTGTGACTGGTGAG
TACTCAACCAAGTCATTCTGAGAATAGTGTATGCGGCGACCGAGTTGCTCTTGCCCGGCGTCAATACGGG
ATAATACCGCGCCACATAGCAGAACTTTAAAAGTGCTCATCATTGGAAAACGTTCTTCGGGGCGAAAACT
CTCAAGGATCTTACCGCTGTTGAGATCCAGTTCGATGTAACCCACTCGTGCACCCAACTGATCTTCAGCA
TCTTTTACTTTCACCAGCGTTTCTGGGTGAGCAAAAACAGGAAGGCAAAATGCCGCAAAAAAGGGAATAA
GGGCGACACGGAAATGTTGAATACTCATACTCTTCCTTTTTCAATATTATTGAAGCATTTATCAGGGTTA
TTGTCTCATGAGCGGATACATATTTGAATGTATTTAGAAAAATAAACAAATAGGGGTTCCGCGCACATTT
CCCCGAAAAGTGCCACCTGACGTCGACGGATCGGGAGATCTCCCGATCCCCTATGGTGCACTCTCAGTAC
AATCTGCTCTGATGCCGCATAGTTAAGCCAGTATCTGCTCCCTGCTTGTGTGTTGGAGGTCGCTGAGTAG
TGCGCGAGCAAAATTTAAGCTACAACAAGGCAAGGCTTGACCGACAATTGCATGAAGAATCTGCTTAGGG
TTAGGCGTTTTGCGCTGCTTCGCGATGTACGGGCCAGATATACGCGTTGACATTGATTATTGACTAGTTA
TTAATAGTAATCAATTACGGGGTCATTAGTTCATAGCCCATATATGGAGTTCCGCGTTACATAACTTACG
GTAAATGGCCCGCCTGGCTGACCGCCCAACGACCCCCGCCCATTGACGTCAATAATGACGTATGTTCCCA
TAGTAACGCCAATAGGGACTTTCCATTGACGTCAATGGGTGGAGTATTTACGGTAAACTGCCCACTTGGC
AGTACATCAAGTGTATCATATGCCAAGTACGCCCCCTATTGACGTCAATGACGGTAAATGGCCCGCCTGG
CATTATGCCCAGTACATGACCTTATGGGACTTTCCTACTTGGCAGTACATCTACGTATTAGTCATCGCTA
TTACCATGGTGATGCGGTTTTGGCAGTACATCAATGGGCGTGGATAGCGGTTTGACTCACGGGGATTTCC
AAGTCTCCACCCCATTGACGTCAATGGGAGTTTGTTTTGGCACCAAAATCAACGGGACTTTCCAAAATGT
CGTAACAACTCCGCCCCATTGACGCAAATGGGCGGTAGGCGTGTACGGTGGGAGGTCTATATAAGCAGAG
CTCTCTGGCTAACTAGAGAACCCACTGCTTACTGGCTTATCGAAATTAATACGACTCACTATAGGGAGAC
CCAAGCTGGCTAGCGTTTAAACTTAAGCTTGGTACCGAGCTCGGATCCCAGTGTGGTGGTACGTAGGAAT
TCATGGCAGCCGGGGGTCTGAGCCGCTCCGAGCGCAAAGCGGCGGAGCGGGTCCGGAGGTTGCGGGAGGA
GCAGCAGAGGGAGCGCCTCCGCCAGGTGTCGCGCATCCTGAGGAAGGCGGCGGCGGAGCGCAGCGCCGAG
GAGGGCCGGCTGCTGGCCGAGAGCGCGGACCTGGTAACGGAGCTGCAGGGCCGGAGCCGGCGGCGCGAGG
GCCTGAAGCGGCGGCAGGAGGAGGTGTGCGACGACCCGGAGGAGCTGCGGGGGAAGGTCCGGGAGCTGGC
CAGCGCCGTCCGGAACGCCAAATACTTGGTCGTCTACACAGGCGCGGGAATCAGCACGGCAGCGTCTATC
CCAGACTACCGGGGCCCTAATGGAGTGTGGACACTGCTTCAGAAAGGGAGAAGCGTTAGTGCTGCCGACC
TGAGCGAGGCCGAGCCAACCCTCACCCACATGAGCATCACCCGTCTGCATGAGCAGAAGCTGGTGCAGCA
TGTGGTGTCTCAGAACTGTGACGGGCTCCACCTGAGGAGTGGGCTGCCGCGCACGGCCATCTCCGAGCTT
TACGGGAACATGTACATTGAAGTCTGTACCTCCTGCGTTCCCAACAGGGAGTACGTGCGGGTGTTCGATG
TGACGGAGCGCACTGCCCTCCACAGACACCAGACAGGCCGGACCTGCCACAAGTGTGGGACCCAGCTGCG
GGACACCATTGTGCACTTTGGGGAGAGGGGGACGTTGGGGCAGCCTCTGAACTGGGAAGCGGCGACCGAG
GCTGCCAGCAGAGCAGACACCATCCTGTGTCTAGGGTCCAGCCTGAAGGTTCTAAAGAAGTACCCACGCC
TCTGGTGCATGACCAAGCCCCCTAGCCGGCGGCCGAAGCTTTACATCGTGAACCTGCAGTGGACCCCGAA
GGATGACTGGGCTGCCCTGAAGCTACATGGGAAGTGTGATGACGTCATGCGGCTCCTCATGGCCGAGCTG
GGCTTGGAGATCCCCGCCTATAGCAGGTGGCAGGATCCCATTTTCTCACTGGCGACTCCCCTGCGTGCTG
GTGAAGAAGGCAGCCACAGTCGGAAGTCGCTGTGCAGAAGCAGAGAGGAGGCCCCGCCTGGGGACCGGGG
TGCACCGCTTAGCTCGGCCCCCATCCTAGGGGGCTGGTTTGGCAGGGGCTGCACAAAACGCACAAAAAGG
AAGAAAGTGACGGAATTCGGAGGAGACTACAAGGACGACGATGACAAGTAATCTAGAGGGCCCGTTTAAA
CCCGCTGATCAGCCTCGACTGTGCCTTCTAGTTGCCAGCCATCTGTTGTTTGCCCCTCCCCCGTGCCTTC
CTTGACCCTGGAAGGTGCCACTCCCACTGTCCTTTCCTAATAAAATGAGGAAATTGCATCGCATTGTCTG
AGTAGGTGTCATTCTATTCTGGGGGGTGGGGTGGGGCAGGACAGCAAGGGGGAGGATTGGGAAGACAATA
GCAGGCATGCTGGGGATGCGGTGGGCTCTATGGCTTCTGAGGCGGAAAGAACCAGCTGGGGCTCTAGGGG
GTATCCCC
[124 nt withheld, positions 6355-6478]
C
[91 nt withheld, positions 6480-6570]
A
[49 nt withheld, positions 6572-6620]
CCTTTGACGTTGGAGTCC
Features (pLannotate 1.2.2; 21 found; start..end, strand, type, name):
    159..488     +  promoter       SV40 promoter: SV40 enhancer and early promoter
    555..1346    +  CDS            neo: KKA2_KLEPN - Also known as kan, nptII. Experimental evidence at protein level: Swiss-Prot protein existence level 1. Resistance to kanamycin, neomycin, paromomycin, ribostamycin, butirosin and gentamicin B. From Klebsiella pneumoniae.
   1370..1528    +  CDS            ble (fragment): BLE_KLEPN - Experimental evidence at protein level: Swiss-Prot protein existence level 1. Binding protein with a strong affinity to the bleomycin family of antibiotics. Binds to CL990; an antimitotic-antibiotic compound. From Klebsiella pneumoniae.
   1523..1644    +  polyA_signal   SV40 poly(A) signal: SV40 polyadenylation signal
   1717..1733    -  protein_bind   lac operator: The lac repressor binds to the lac operator to inhibit transcription in E. coli. This inhibition can be relieved by adding lactose or isopropyl-β-D-thiogalactopyranoside (IPTG). lac repressor encoded by lacI
   1741..1771    -  promoter       lac promoter: promoter for the E. coli lac operon
   1786..1807    -  protein_bind   CAP binding site: CAP binding activates transcription in the presence of cAMP. E. coli catabolite activator protein
   1820..1912    -  CDS            lacI (fragment): lac repressor; lacI; The lac repressor binds to the lac operator to inhibit transcription in E. coli. This inhibition can be relieved by adding lactose or isopropyl-β-D-thiogalactopyranoside (IPTG).
   2095..2683    -  rep_origin     ori: high-copy-number ColE1/pMB1/pBR322/pUC origin of replication
   2854..3714    -  CDS            AmpR: β-lactamase; bla; confers resistance to ampicillin, carbenicillin, and related antibiotics
   3715..3819    -  promoter       AmpR promoter: bla
   3878..3930    -  misc_feature   bom (fragment): basis of mobility region from pBR322
   4085..4464    +  enhancer       CMV enhancer: human cytomegalovirus immediate early enhancer
   4465..4668    +  promoter       CMV promoter: human cytomegalovirus (CMV) immediate early promoter
   4664..4697    +  LTR            5' LTR (truncated) (fragment): truncated 5' long terminal repeat (LTR) from HIV-1
   4713..4731    +  promoter       T7 promoter: promoter for bacteriophage T7 RNA polymerase
   4809..6008    +  CDS            SIRT7: SIR7_HUMAN - Also known as SIR2L7. Experimental evidence at protein level: Swiss-Prot protein existence level 1. NAD-dependent protein-lysine deacylase that can act both as a deacetylase or deacylase (desuccinylase, depropionylase and deglutarylase), depending on the context (PubMed:22722849, PubMed:26907567, PubMed:30653310, PubMed:31542297). Specifically mediates deacetylation of histone H3 at 'Lys-18' (H3K18Ac) (PubMed:22722849, PubMed:30420520). In contrast to other histone deacetylases, displays strong preference for a specific histone mark, H3K18Ac, directly linked to control of gene exp
   6024..6044    +  CDS            FLAG (fragment): FLAG® epitope tag, followed by an enterokinase cleavage site
   6085..6309    +  polyA_signal   bGH poly(A) signal: bovine growth hormone polyadenylation signal
   6313..6334    +  promoter       SV40 promoter (fragment): SV40 enhancer and early promoter
   6355..145     +  rep_origin     f1 ori (across the origin) (sequence partly withheld): f1 bacteriophage origin of replication; arrow indicates direction of (+) strand synthesis
