[The description below was written by a language model from this plasmid's Addgene catalogue record and pLannotate feature annotations shown in this document.]
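Description:
pcDNA3.1 SIRT7_H187Y is a mammalian expression plasmid built on the Invitrogen pcDNA3.1 backbone that drives production of a catalytically inactive form of human sirtuin 7 (SIRT7). It is propagated in E. coli through a high-copy ColE1/pUC-type origin and selected with ampicillin via the β-lactamase gene. An f1 phage origin is also present. For selection in mammalian cells the backbone carries a neomycin phosphotransferase cassette under the SV40 enhancer/early promoter with an SV40 polyadenylation signal, which normally permits G418 selection of stable transfectants. The short ble, lacI, lac promoter/operator, bom and HIV-1 LTR matches in the feature table appear to be small backbone remnants or annotation artefacts rather than functional parts.

The payload is the human SIRT7 coding sequence, inserted between two retained EcoRI sites and placed downstream of the CMV immediate-early enhancer and promoter. A T7 promoter lies between the CMV promoter and the insert and could support in vitro transcription. The open reading frame is followed by a C-terminal FLAG epitope supplied by the backbone, useful for detection or immunoprecipitation, and transcription terminates at the bovine growth hormone polyadenylation signal. SIRT7 is an NAD-dependent protein-lysine deacetylase/deacylase with a marked preference for acetylated histone H3 lysine 18, and the H187Y substitution is recorded as abolishing its catalytic activity. The construct therefore suits use as an enzymatically dead control alongside wild-type SIRT7 in transfected mammalian cells, to test whether an observed effect depends on deacetylase activity. The associated study concerned SIRT7 repression of Myc activity, ER stress and fatty liver disease.
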