Addgene plasmid #53151: pcDNA3.1 SIRT7_H187Y
Purpose: expression vector for catalytically inactive human Sirtuin7
Depositing lab: Katrin Chua. Depositing organization: Stanford University. Publication: SIRT7 represses Myc activity to suppress ER stress and prevent fatty liver disease. Shin J, He M, Liu Y, Paredes S, Villanova L, Brown K, Qiu X, Nabavi N, Mohrin M, Wojnoonski K, Li P, Cheng HL, Murphy AJ, Valenzuela DM, Luo H, Kapahi P, Krauss R, Mostoslavsky R, Yancopoulos GD, Alt FW, Chua KF, Chen D. Cell Rep. 2013 Nov 14;5(3):654-65. doi: 10.1016/j.celrep.2013.10.007. Epub 2013 Nov 7. PubMed 24210820.
Backbone
  Vector backbone: pcDNA3.1
  Backbone manufacturer: Invitrogen
  Backbone size w/o insert (bp): 5428
  Vector type: Mammalian Expression
Growth in bacteria
  Bacterial resistance: Ampicillin, 100 μg/mL
  Growth temperature: 37°C
  Growth strain: DH5alpha
  Copy number: High Copy
Gene/Insert
  Gene/Insert name: Sirt7 (alt name: sirtuin 7)
  Species: H. sapiens (human)
  Mutation: H187Y, catalytic inactive
  Entrez Gene: SIRT7 (a.k.a. SIR2L7)
  Promoter: CMV
  Tag / fusion protein: FLAG (C terminal on backbone)
  Cloning method: Restriction Enzyme; 5′ cloning site EcoRI (not destroyed); 3′ cloning site EcoRI (not destroyed)
  Sequencing primers: 5′ CMV-F; 3′ BGHrev
Terms and licenses: Academic/Nonprofit Terms; Industry Terms: Not Available to Industry
How to cite: pcDNA3.1 SIRT7_H187Y was a gift from Katrin Chua (Addgene plasmid # 53151 ; http://n2t.net/addgene:53151 ; RRID:Addgene_53151)
