>Addgene plasmid #53151 | pcDNA3.1 SIRT7_H187Y | addgene partial sequence | sequence record 83881 | CMV-F 5'-CGCAAATGGGCGGTAGGCGTG-3'
GAGCTCTCTGGCTAACTAGAGAACCCACTGCTTACTGGCTTATCGAAATTAATACGACTCACTATAGGGA
GACCCAAGCTGGCTAGCGTTTAAACTTAAGCTTGGTACCGAGCTCGGATCCCAGTGTGGTGGTACGTAGG
AATTCATGGCAGCCGGGGGTCTGAGCCGCTCCGAGCGCAAAGCGGCGGAGCGGGTCCGGAGGTTGCGGGA
GGAGCAGCAGAGGGAGCGCCTCCGCCAGGTGTCGCGCATCCTGAGGAAGGCGGCGGCGGAGCGCAGCGCC
GAGGAGGGCCGGCTGCTGGCCGAGAGCGCGGACCTGGTAACGGAGCTGCAGGGCCGGAGCCGGCGGCGCG
AGGGCCTGAAGCGGCGGCAGGAGGAGGTGTGCGACGACCCGGAGGAGCTGCGGGGGAAGGTCCGGGAGCT
GGCCAGCGCCGTCCGGAACGCCAAATACTTGGTCGTCTACACAGGCGCGGGAATCAGCACGGCAGCGTCT
ATCCCAGACTACCGGGGCCCTAATGGAGTGTGGACACTGCTTCAGAAAGGGAGAAGCGTTAGTGCTGCCG
ACCTGAGCGAGGCCGAGCCAACCCTCACCCACATGAGCATCACCCGTCTGCATGAGCAGAAGCTGGTGCA
GCATGTGGTGTCTCAGAACTGTGACGGGCTCCACCTGAGGAGTGGGCTGCCGCGCACGGCCATCTCCGAG
CTTTACGGGAACATGTACATTGAAGTCTGTACCTCCTGCGTTCCCAACAGGGAGTACGTGCGGGTGTTCG
ATGTGACGGAGCGCACTGCCCTCCACAGAC
