>Addgene plasmid #53151 | pcDNA3.1 SIRT7_H187Y | addgene partial sequence | sequence record 84157 | BGH-rev 5'-TAGAAGGCACAGTCGAGG-3'
GATTACTTGTCATCGTCGTCCTTGTAGTCTCCTCCGAATTCCGTCACTTTCTTCCTTTTTGTGCGTTTTG
TGCAGCCCCTGCCAAACCAGCCCCCTAGGATGGGGGCCGAGCTAAGCGGTGCACCCCGGTCCCCAGGCGG
GGCCTCCTCTCTGCTTCTGCACAGCGACTTCCGACTGTGGCTGCCTTCTTCACCAGCACGCAGGGGAGTC
GCCAGTGAGAAAATGGGATCCTGCCACCTGCTATAGGCGGGGATCTCCAAGCCCAGCTCGGCCATGAGGA
GCCGCATGACGTCATCACACTTCCCATGTAGCTTCAGGGCAGCCCAGTCATCCTTCGGGGTCCACTGCAG
GTTCACGATGTAAAGCTTCGGCCGCCGGCTAGGGGGCTTGGTCATGCACCAGAGGCGTGGGTACTTCTTT
AGAACCTTCAGGCTGGACCCTAGACACAGGATGGTGTCTGCTCTGCTGGCAGCCTCGGTCGCCGCTTCCC
AGTTCAGAGGCTGCCCCAACGTCCCCCTCTCCCCAAAGTGCACAATGGTGTCCCGCAGCTGGGTCCCACA
CTTGTGGCAGGTCCGGCCTGTCTGGTGTCTGTGGAGGGCAGTGCGCTCCGTCACATCGAACACCCGCACG
TACTCCCTGTTGGGAACGCAGGAGGTACAGACTTCAATGTACATGTTCCCGTAAAGCTCGGAGATGGCCG
TGCGCGGCAGCCCACTCCTCAGGTGGAGCCCGTCACAGTTCTGAGACACCACATGCTGCACCAGCTTCTG
CTCATGCAGACGGTGATGCTC
